>Addgene plasmid #77245 | FYN gRNA (BRDN0001145913) | addgene full sequence | sequence record 189022 | Addgene Assembled Sequence
CCCGGGTGCAAAGATGGATAAAGTTTTAAACAGAGAGGAATCTTTGCAGCTAATGGACCTTCTAGGTCTT
GAAAGGAGTGGGAATTGGCTCCGGTGCCCGTCAGTGGGCAGAGCGCACATCGCCCACAGTCCCCGAGAAG
TTGGGGGGAGGGGTCGGCAATTGATCCGGTGCCTAGAGAAGGTGGCGCGGGGTAAACTGGGAAAGTGATG
TCGTGTACTGGCTCCGCCTTTTTCCCGAGGGTGGGGGAGAACCGTATATAAGTGCAGTAGTCGCCGTGAA
CGTTCTTTTTCGCAACGGGTTTGCCGCCAGAACACAGGTAAGTGCCGTGTGTGGTTCCCGCGGGCCTGGC
CTCTTTACGGGTTATGGCCCTTGCGTGCCTTGAATTACTTCCACCTGGCTGCAGTACGTGATTCTTGATC
CCGAGCTTCGGGTTGGAAGTGGGTGGGAGAGTTCGAGGCCTTGCGCTTAAGGAGCCCCTTCGCCTCGTGC
TTGAGTTGAGGCCTGGCCTGGGCGCTGGGGCCGCCGCGTGCGAATCTGGTGGCACCTTCGCGCCTGTCTC
GCTGCTTTCGATAAGTCTCTAGCCATTTAAAATTTTTGATGACCTGCTGCGACGCTTTTTTTCTGGCAAG
ATAGTCTTGTAAATGCGGGCCAAGATCTGCACACTGGTATTTCGGTTTTTGGGGCCGCGGGCGGCGACGG
GGCCCGTGCGTCCCAGCGCACATGTTCGGCGAGGCGGGGCCTGCGAGCGCGGCCACCGAGAATCGGACGG
GGGTAGTCTCAAGCTGGCCGGCCTGCTCTGGTGCCTGGCCTCGCGCCGCCGTGTATCGCCCCGCCCTGGG
CGGCAAGGCTGGCCCGGTCGGCACCAGTTGCGTGAGCGGAAAGATGGCCGCTTCCCGGCCCTGCTGCAGG
GAGCTCAAAATGGAGGACGCGGCGCTCGGGAGAGCGGGCGGGTGAGTCACCCACACAAAGGAAAAGGGCC
TTTCCGTCCTCAGCCGTCGCTTCATGTGACTCCACGGAGTACCGGGCGCCGTCCAGGCACCTCGATTAGT
TCTCGAGCTTTTGGAGTACGTCGTCTTTAGGTTGGGGGGAGGGGTTTTATGCGATGGAGTTTCCCCACAC
TGAGTGGGTGGAGACTGAAGTTAGGCCAGCTTGGCACTTGATGTAATTCTCCTTGGAATTTGCCCTTTTT
GAGTTTGGATCTTGGTTCATTCTCAAGCCTCAGACAGTGGTTCAAAGTTTTTTTCTTCCATTTCAGGTGT
CGTGACGTACGGCCACCATGACCGAGTACAAGCCCACGGTGCGCCTCGCCACCCGCGACGACGTCCCCAG
GGCCGTACGCACCCTCGCCGCCGCGTTCGCCGACTACCCCGCCACGCGCCACACCGTCGATCCGGACCGC
CACATCGAGCGGGTCACCGAGCTGCAAGAACTCTTCCTCACGCGCGTCGGGCTCGACATCGGCAAGGTGT
GGGTCGCGGACGACGGCGCCGCCGTGGCGGTCTGGACCACGCCGGAGAGCGTCGAAGCGGGGGCGGTGTT
CGCCGAGATCGGCCCGCGCATGGCCGAGTTGAGCGGTTCCCGGCTGGCCGCGCAGCAACAGATGGAAGGC
CTCCTGGCGCCGCACCGGCCCAAGGAGCCCGCGTGGTTCCTGGCCACCGTCGGAGTCTCGCCCGACCACC
AGGGCAAGGGTCTGGGCAGCGCCGTCGTGCTCCCCGGAGTGGAGGCGGCCGAGCGCGCCGGGGTGCCCGC
CTTCCTGGAGACCTCCGCGCCCCGCAACCTCCCCTTCTACGAGCGGCTCGGCTTCACCGTCACCGCCGAC
GTCGAGGTGCCCGAAGGACCGCGCACCTGGTGCATGACCCGCAAGCCCGGTGCCTGAACGCGTTAAGTCG
ACAATCAACCTCTGGATTACAAAATTTGTGAAAGATTGACTGGTATTCTTAACTATGTTGCTCCTTTTAC
GCTATGTGGATACGCTGCTTTAATGCCTTTGTATCATGCTATTGCTTCCCGTATGGCTTTCATTTTCTCC
TCCTTGTATAAATCCTGGTTGCTGTCTCTTTATGAGGAGTTGTGGCCCGTTGTCAGGCAACGTGGCGTGG
TGTGCACTGTGTTTGCTGACGCAACCCCCACTGGTTGGGGCATTGCCACCACCTGTCAGCTCCTTTCCGG
GACTTTCGCTTTCCCCCTCCCTATTGCCACGGCGGAACTCATCGCCGCCTGCCTTGCCCGCTGCTGGACA
GGGGCTCGGCTGTTGGGCACTGACAATTCCGTGGTGTTGTCGGGGAAATCATCGTCCTTTCCTTGGCTGC
TCGCCTGTGTTGCCACCTGGATTCTGCGCGGGACGTCCTTCTGCTACGTCCCTTCGGCCCTCAATCCAGC
GGACCTTCCTTCCCGCGGCCTGCTGCCGGCTCTGCGGCCTCTTCCGCGTCTTCGCCTTCGCCCTCAGACG
AGTCGGATCTCCCTTTGGGCCGCCTCCCCGCGTCGACTTTAAGACCAATGACTTACAAGGCAGCTGTAGA
TCTTAGCCACTTTTTAAAAGAAAAGGGGGGACTGGAAGGGCTAATTCACTCCCAACGAAGACAAGATCTG
CTTTTTGCTTGTACTGGGTCTCTCTGGTTAGACCAGATCTGAGCCTGGGAGCTCTCTGGCTAACTAGGGA
ACCCACTGCTTAAGCCTCAATAAAGCTTGCCTTGAGTGCTTCAAGTAGTGTGTGCCCGTCTGTTGTGTGA
CTCTGGTAACTAGAGATCCCTCAGACCCTTTTAGTCAGTGTGGAAAATCTCTAGCAGTACGTATAGTAGT
TCATGTCATCTTATTATTCAGTATTTATAACTTGCAAAGAAATGAATATCAGAGAGTGAGAGGAACTTGT
TTATTGCAGCTTATAATGGTTACAAATAAAGCAATAGCATCACAAATTTCACAAATAAAGCATTTTTTTC
ACTGCATTCTAGTTGTGGTTTGTCCAAACTCATCAATGTATCTTATCATGTCTGGCTCTAGCTATCCCGC
CCCTAACTCCGCCCATCCCGCCCCTAACTCCGCCCAGTTCCGCCCATTCTCCGCCCCATGGCTGACTAAT
TTTTTTTATTTATGCAGAGGCCGAGGCCGCCTCGGCCTCTGAGCTATTCCAGAAGTAGTGAGGAGGCTTT
TTTGGAGGCCTAGGGACGTACCCAATTCGCCCTATAGTGAGTCGTATTACGCGCGCTCACTGGCCGTCGT
TTTACAACGTCGTGACTGGGAAAACCCTGGCGTTACCCAACTTAATCGCCTTGCAGCACATCCCCCTTTC
GCCAGCTGGCGTAATAGCGAAGAGGCCCGCACCGATCGCCCTTCCCAACAGTTGCGCAGCCTGAATGGCG
AATGGG
[124 nt withheld, positions 3367-3490]
C
[91 nt withheld, positions 3492-3582]
A
[49 nt withheld, positions 3584-3632]
CCTTTGACGTTGGAGTCCACGTTCTTT
[37 nt withheld, positions 3660-3696]
ACCCTATCTCGGTCTATTCTTTTGATTTATAAGGGATTTTGCCGATTTCGGCCTATTGGTTAAAAAATGA
GCTGATTTAACAAAAATTTAACGCGAATTTTAACAAAATATTAACGCTTACAATTTAGGTGGCACTTTTC
GGGGAAATGTGCGCGGAACCCCTATTTGTTTATTTTTCTAAATACATTCAAATATGTATCCGCTCATGAG
ACAATAACCCTGATAAATGCTTCAATAATATTGAAAAAGGAAGAGTATGAGTATTCAACATTTCCGTGTC
GCCCTTATTCCCTTTTTTGCGGCATTTTGCCTTCCTGTTTTTGCTCACCCAGAAACGCTGGTGAAAGTAA
AAGATGCTGAAGATCAGTTGGGTGCACGAGTGGGTTACATCGAACTGGATCTCAACAGCGGTAAGATCCT
TGAGAGTTTTCGCCCCGAAGAACGTTTTCCAATGATGAGCACTTTTAAAGTTCTGCTATGTGGCGCGGTA
TTATCCCGTATTGACGCCGGGCAAGAGCAACTCGGTCGCCGCATACACTATTCTCAGAATGACTTGGTTG
AGTACTCACCAGTCACAGAAAAGCATCTTACGGATGGCATGACAGTAAGAGAATTATGCAGTGCTGCCAT
AACCATGAGTGATAACACTGCGGCCAACTTACTTCTGACAACGATCGGAGGACCGAAGGAGCTAACCGCT
TTTTTGCACAACATGGGGGATCATGTAACTCGCCTTGATCGTTGGGAACCGGAGCTGAATGAAGCCATAC
CAAACGACGAGCGTGACACCACGATGCCTGTAGCAATGGCAACAACGTTGCGCAAACTATTAACTGGCGA
ACTACTTACTCTAGCTTCCCGGCAACAATTAATAGACTGGATGGAGGCGGATAAAGTTGCAGGACCACTT
CTGCGCTCGGCCCTTCCGGCTGGCTGGTTTATTGCTGATAAATCTGGAGCCGGTGAGCGTGGGTCTCGCG
GTATCATTGCAGCACTGGGGCCAGATGGTAAGCCCTCCCGTATCGTAGTTATCTACACGACGGGGAGTCA
GGCAACTATGGATGAACGAAATAGACAGATCGCTGAGATAGGTGCCTCACTGATTAAGCATTGGTAACTG
TCAGACCAAGTTTACTCATATATACTTTAGATTGATTTAAAACTTCATTTTTAATTTAAAAGGATCTAGG
TGAAGATCCTTTTTGATAATCTCATGACCAAAATCCCTTAACGTGAGTTTTCGTTCCACTGAGCGTCAGA
CCCCGTAGAAAAGATCAAAGGATCTTCTTGAGATCCTTTTTTTCTGCGCGTAATCTGCTGCTTGCAAACA
AAAAAACCACCGCTACCAGCGGTGGTTTGTTTGCCGGATCAAGAGCTACCAACTCTTTTTCCGAAGGTAA
CTGGCTTCAGCAGAGCGCAGATACCAAATACTGTTCTTCTAGTGTAGCCGTAGTTAGGCCACCACTTCAA
GAACTCTGTAGCACCGCCTACATACCTCGCTCTGCTAATCCTGTTACCAGTGGCTGCTGCCAGTGGCGAT
AAGTCGTGTCTTACCGGGTTGGACTCAAGACGATAGTTACCGGATAAGGCGCAGCGGTCGGGCTGAACGG
GGGGTTCGTGCACACAGCCCAGCTTGGAGCGAACGACCTACACCGAACTGAGATACCTACAGCGTGAGCT
ATGAGAAAGCGCCACGCTTCCCGAAGGGAGAAAGGCGGACAGGTATCCGGTAAGCGGCAGGGTCGGAACA
GGAGAGCGCACGAGGGAGCTTCCAGGGGGAAACGCCTGGTATCTTTATAGTCCTGTCGGGTTTCGCCACC
TCTGACTTGAGCGTCGATTTTTGTGATGCTCGTCAGGGGGGCGGAGCCTATGGAAAAACGCCAGCAACGC
GGCCTTTTTACGGTTCCTGGCCTTTTGCTGGCCTTTTGCTCACATGTTCTTTCCTGCGTTATCCCCTGAT
TCTGTGGATAACCGTATTACCGCCTTTGAGTGAGCTGATACCGCTCGCCGCAGCCGAACGACCGAGCGCA
GCGAGTCAGTGAGCGAGGAAGCGGAAGAGCGCCCAATACGCAAACCGCCTCTCCCCGCGCGTTGGCCGAT
TCATTAATGCAGCTGGCACGACAGGTTTCCCGACTGGAAAGCGGGCAGTGAGCGCAACGCAATTAATGTG
AGTTAGCTCACTCATTAGGCACCCCAGGCTTTACACTTTATGCTTCCGGCTCGTATGTTGTGTGGAATTG
TGAGCGGATAACAATTTCACACAGGAAACAGCTATGACCATGATTACGCCAAGCGCGCAATTAACCCTCA
CTAAAGGGAACAAAAGCTGGAGCTGCAAGCTTAATGTAGTCTTATGCAATACTCTTGTAGTCTTGCAACA
TGGTAACGATGAGTTAGCAACATGCCTTACAAGGAGAGAAAAAGCACCGTGCATGCCGATTGGTGGAAGT
AAGGTGGTACGATCGTGCCTTATTAGGAAGGCAACAGACGGGTCTGACATGGATTGGACGAACCACTGAA
TTGCCGCATTGCAGAGATATTGTATTTAAGTGCCTAGCTCGATACATAAACGGGTCTCTCTGGTTAGACC
AGATCTGAGCCTGGGAGCTCTCTGGCTAACTAGGGAACCCACTGCTTAAGCCTCAATAAAGCTTGCCTTG
AGTGCTTCAAGTAGTGTGTGCCCGTCTGTTGTGTGACTCTGGTAACTAGAGATCCCTCAGACCCTTTTAG
TCAGTGTGGAAAATCTCTAGCAGTGGCGCCCGAACAGGGACTTGAAAGCGAAAGGGAAACCAGAGGAGCT
CTCTCGACGCAGGACTCGGCTTGCTGAAGCGCGCACGGCAAGAGGCGAGGGGCGGCGACTGGTGAGTACG
CCAAAAATTTTGACTAGCGGAGGCTAGAAGGAGAGAGATGGGTGCGAGAGCGTCAGTATTAAGCGGGGGA
GAATTAGATCGCGATGGGAAAAAATTCGGTTAAGGCCAGGGGGAAAGAAAAAATATAAATTAAAACATAT
AGTATGGGCAAGCAGGGAGCTAGAACGATTCGCAGTTAATCCTGGCCTGTTAGAAACATCAGAAGGCTGT
AGACAAATACTGGGACAGCTACAACCATCCCTTCAGACAGGATCAGAAGAACTTAGATCATTATATAATA
CAGTAGCAACCCTCTATTGTGTGCATCAAAGGATAGAGATAAAAGACACCAAGGAAGCTTTAGACAAGAT
AGAGGAAGAGCAAAACAAAAGTAAGACCACCGCACAGCAAGCGGCCGCTGATCTTCAGACCTGGAGGAGG
AGATATGAGGGACAATTGGAGAAGTGAATTATATAAATATAAAGTAGTAAAAATTGAACCATTAGGAGTA
GCACCCACCAAGGCAAAGAGAAGAGTGGTGCAGAGAGAAAAAAGAGCAGTGGGAATAGGAGCTTTGTTCC
TTGGGTTCTTGGGAGCAGCAGGAAGCACTATGGGCGCAGCGTCAATGACGCTGACGGTACAGGCCAGACA
ATTATTGTCTGGTATAGTGCAGCAGCAGAACAATTTGCTGAGGGCTATTGAGGCGCAACAGCATCTGTTG
CAACTCACAGTCTGGGGCATCAAGCAGCTCCAGGCAAGAATCCTGGCTGTGGAAAGATACCTAAAGGATC
AACAGCTCCTGGGGATTTGGGGTTGCTCTGGAAAACTCATTTGCACCACTGCTGTGCCTTGGAATGCTAG
TTGGAGTAATAAATCTCTGGAACAGATTTGGAATCACACGACCTGGATGGAGTGGGACAGAGAAATTAAC
AATTACACAAGCTTAATACACTCCTTAATTGAAGAATCGCAAAACCAGCAAGAAAAGAATGAACAAGAAT
TATTGGAATTAGATAAATGGGCAAGTTTGTGGAATTGGTTTAACATAACAAATTGGCTGTGGTATATAAA
ATTATTCATAATGATAGTAGGAGGCTTGGTAGGTTTAAGAATAGTTTTTGCTGTACTTTCTATAGTGAAT
AGAGTTAGGCAGGGATATTCACCATTATCGTTTCAGACCCACCTCCCAACCCCGAGGGGACCCAGAGAGG
GCCTATTTCCCATGATTCCTTCATATTTGCATATACGATACAAGGCTGTTAGAGAGATAATTAGAATTAA
TTTGACTGTAAACACAAAGATATTAGTACAAAATACGTGACGTAGAAAGTAATAATTTCTTGGGTAGTTT
GCAGTTTTAAAATTATGTTTTAAAATGGACTATCATATGCTTACCGTAACTTGAAAGTATTTCGATTTCT
TGGCTTTATATATCTTGTGGAAAGGACGAAACACCGGTCCCCCGAATCATTCCTTGGTTTTAGAGCTAGA
AATAGCAAGTTAAAATAAGGCTAGTCCGTTATCAACTTGAAAAAGTGGCACCGAGTCGGTGCTTTTTTAA
GCTTGGCGTAACTAGATCTTGAGACAAATGGCAGTATTCATCCACAATTTTAAAAGAAAAGGGGGGATTG
GGGGGTACAGTGCAGGGGAAAGAATAGTAGACATAATAGCAACAGACATACAAACTAAAGAATTACAAAA
ACAAATTACAAAAATTCAAAATTTTCGGGTTTATTACAGGGACAGCAGAGATCCACTTTGGCGCCGGCTC
GAGGGGG
Features (pLannotate 1.2.2; 29 found; start..end, strand, type, name):
     14..80      +  CDS            small t antigen (fragment): SV40 (simian virus 40) small t antigen
    106..317     +  promoter       EF-1α core promoter: core promoter for human elongation factor EF-1α
    318..1256    +  intron         EF-1α intron A: intron upstream of the start codon of human EF-1α
   1278..1877    +  CDS            PuroR (fragment): puromycin N-acetyltransferase; pac from Streptomyces; confers resistance to puromycin
   1893..2481    +  misc_feature   WPRE: woodchuck hepatitis virus posttranscriptional regulatory element
   2532..2551    +  misc_feature   cPPT/CTS (fragment): central polypurine tract and central termination sequence of HIV-1
   2553..2786    +  LTR            3' LTR (ΔU3): self-inactivating 3' long terminal repeat (LTR) from HIV-1
   2864..2985    +  polyA_signal   SV40 poly(A) signal: SV40 polyadenylation signal
   3025..3160    +  rep_origin     SV40 ori: SV40 origin of replication
   3181..3199    -  promoter       T7 promoter: promoter for bacteriophage T7 RNA polymerase
   3207..3362    +  CDS            lacZα (fragment): LacZα fragment of β-galactosidase; lacZ fragment
   3367..3795    +  rep_origin     f1 ori (sequence partly withheld): f1 bacteriophage origin of replication; arrow indicates direction of (+) strand synthesis
   3848..3952    +  promoter       AmpR promoter: bla
   3953..4813    +  CDS            AmpR: β-lactamase; bla; confers resistance to ampicillin, carbenicillin, and related antibiotics
   4984..5572    +  rep_origin     ori: high-copy-number ColE1/pMB1/pBR322/pUC origin of replication
   5755..5847    +  CDS            lacI (fragment): lac repressor; lacI; The lac repressor binds to the lac operator to inhibit transcription in E. coli. This inhibition can be relieved by adding lactose or isopropyl-β-D-thiogalactopyranoside (IPTG).
   5860..5881    +  protein_bind   CAP binding site: CAP binding activates transcription in the presence of cAMP. E. coli catabolite activator protein
   5896..5926    +  promoter       lac promoter: promoter for the E. coli lac operon
   5934..5950    +  protein_bind   lac operator: The lac repressor binds to the lac operator to inhibit transcription in E. coli. This inhibition can be relieved by adding lactose or isopropyl-β-D-thiogalactopyranoside (IPTG). lac repressor encoded by lacI
   5995..6013    +  promoter       T3 promoter: promoter for bacteriophage T3 RNA polymerase
   6041..6267    +  promoter       RSV promoter: Rous sarcoma virus enhancer/promoter
   6268..6448    +  LTR            5' LTR (truncated): truncated 5' long terminal repeat (LTR) from HIV-1
   6495..6620    +  misc_feature   HIV-1 Ψ: packaging signal of human immunodeficiency virus type 1
   6604..6967    +  CDS            HIV-1 gag (fragment): gag protein from human immunodeficiency virus 1; gag
   7113..7346    +  misc_feature   RRE: The Rev response element (RRE) of HIV-1 allows for Rev-dependent mRNA export from the nucleus to the cytoplasm.
   7723..7749    +  CDS            Rev (fragment): human immunodeficiency virus 1 (HIV-1) Rev protein; rev; enhances nuclear export of unspliced and incompletely spliced viral mRNAs
   7753..7993    +  promoter       U6 promoter: RNA polymerase III promoter for human U6 snRNA
   8023..8098    +  misc_RNA       gRNA scaffold: guide RNA scaffold for the Streptococcus pyogenes CRISPR/Cas9 system
   8154..8271    +  misc_feature   cPPT/CTS: central polypurine tract and central termination sequence of HIV-1
