[The description below was written by a language model from this plasmid's Addgene catalogue record and pLannotate feature annotations shown in this document.]
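Description:
FYN gRNA (BRDN0001145913) is a third-generation lentiviral guide RNA plasmid built on the lentiGuide-Puro backbone and designed to target the human FYN gene, which encodes a Src-family tyrosine kinase. It is one clone from a human kinome CRISPR guide collection. In bacteria it is maintained through a high-copy ColE1/pUC-type origin with ampicillin resistance (β-lactamase). The backbone also retains an f1 origin, an SV40 origin and leftover lac and T7/T3 promoter elements from the parental cloning vector.

The viral portion begins with an RSV promoter fused to a truncated HIV-1 5' LTR, which allows Tat-independent production of the genomic RNA. This is followed by the Ψ packaging signal with a gag fragment, the Rev response element for Rev-dependent nuclear export, and a cPPT/CTS that aids nuclear import of the reverse-transcribed genome. A self-inactivating ΔU3 3' LTR closes the viral cassette, with an SV40 polyadenylation signal downstream. Between the LTRs sit two expression units. In the first, a human U6 RNA polymerase III promoter drives the FYN-specific spacer joined to the Streptococcus pyogenes Cas9 gRNA scaffold. In the second, an EF-1α core promoter with its intron A drives puromycin N-acetyltransferase, followed by a WPRE to enhance transcript expression, so that transduced mammalian cells can be selected with puromycin.

The plasmid does not encode Cas9. It is meant to be used alongside a separate Cas9 lentivector or in cells already expressing Cas9, typically for disrupting FYN. The guide was designed against three FYN reference transcripts.
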