Addgene plasmid #77245: FYN gRNA (BRDN0001145913)
Purpose: 3rd generation lentiviral gRNA plasmid targeting human FYN
Depositing lab: John Doench & David Root. Depositing organization: Broad Institute. Publication: Optimized sgRNA design to maximize activity and minimize off-target effects of CRISPR-Cas9. Doench JG, Fusi N, Sullender M, Hegde M, Vaimberg EW, Donovan KF, Smith I, Tothova Z, Wilen C, Orchard R, Virgin HW, Listgarten J, Root DE. Nat Biotechnol. 2016 Jan 18. doi: 10.1038/nbt.3437. PubMed 26780180.
Backbone
  Vector backbone: lentiGuide-Puro
  Backbone manufacturer: Zhang Lab (Addgene plasmid # 52963)
  Vector type: Mammalian Expression, Lentiviral, CRISPR
  Selectable markers: Puromycin
Growth in bacteria
  Bacterial resistance: Ampicillin, 100 μg/mL
  Growth temperature: 37°C
  Growth strain: DH5alpha
  Copy number: High Copy
Gene/Insert
  Gene/Insert name: FYN (alt names: FYN; NM_002037.5)
  gRNA/shRNA sequence: GTCCCCCGAATCATTCCTTG
  Species: H. sapiens (human)
  Entrez Gene: FYN (a.k.a. SLK, SYN, p59-FYN)
  Promoter: hU6
  Cloning method: Unknown
  Sequencing primers: 5′ U6-F; 3′ pS2-R
Terms and licenses: Academic/Nonprofit Terms; Industry Terms: Not Available to Industry
Depositor comments: The gRNA was designed to target the following Genbank reference sequence(s): NM_002037.5,NM_153047.3,NM_153048.3. Note that this plasmid does NOT contain Cas9. It should be used in conjunction with lentiCas9-Blast (Addgene #52962) or otherwise with cell lines already expressing Cas9. Browse the full kinome gRNA library at http://www.addgene.org/pooled-library/broadgpp-human-kinome/ or visit http://www.broadinstitute.org/rnai/public/ for detailed protocols and information.
How to cite: FYN gRNA (BRDN0001145913) was a gift from John Doench & David Root (Addgene plasmid # 77245 ; http://n2t.net/addgene:77245 ; RRID:Addgene_77245)
