>Addgene plasmid #77245 | FYN gRNA (BRDN0001145913) | depositor partial sequence | sequence record 144705 | Target Sequence
GTCCCCCGAATCATTCCTTG
