>Addgene plasmid #77245 | FYN gRNA (BRDN0001145913) | addgene partial sequence | sequence record 151365 | hU6-F 5'-GAGGGCCTATTTCCCATGATT-3'
AGAGATAATTAGAATTAATTTGACTGTAAACACAAAGATATTAGTACAAAATACGTGACGTAGAAAGTAA
TAATTTCTTGGGTAGTTTGCAGTTTTAAAATTATGTTTTAAAATGGACTATCATATGCTTACCGTAACTT
GAAAGTATTTCGATTTCTTGGCTTTATATATCTTGTGGAAAGGACGAAACACCGGTCCCCCGAATCATTC
CTTGGTTTTAGAGCTAGAAATAGCAAGTTAAAATAAGGCTAGTCCGTTATCAACTTGAAAAAGTGGCACC
GAGTCGGTGCTTTTTTAAGCTTGGCGTAACTAGATCTTGAGACAAATGGCAGTATTCATCCACAATTTTA
AAAGAAAAGGGGGGATTGGGGGGTACAGTGCAGGGGAAAGAATAGTAGACATAATAGCAACAGACATACA
AACTAAAGAATTACAAAAACAAATTACAAAAATTCAAAATTTTCGGGTTTATTACAGGGACAGCAGAGAT
CCACTTTGGCGCCGGCTCGAGGGGGCCCGGGTGCAAAGATGGATAAAGTTTTAAACAGAGAGGAATCTTT
GCAGCTAATGGACCTTCTAGGTCTTGAAAGGAGTGGGAATTGGCTCCGGTGCCCGTCAGTGGGCAGAGCG
CACATCGCCCACAGTCCCCGAGAAGTTGGGGGGAGGGGTCGGCAATTGATCCGGTGCCTAGAGAAGGTGG
CGCGGGGTAAACTGGGAAAGTGATGTCGTGTACTGGCTCCGCCTTTTTCCCGAGGGTGGG
